>Addgene plasmid #103435 | LSB-hsa-miR-324-3p | depositor full sequence | sequence record 195919 | Full Sequence
AATTGAGGGGATAACGCAGGAAAGAACATGTGAGCAAAAGGCCAGCAAAAGGCCAGGAACCGTAAAAAGG
CCGCGTTGCTGGCGTTTTTCCATAGGCTCCGCCCCCCTGACGAGCATCACAAAAATCGACGCTCAAGTCA
GAGGTGGCGAAACCCGACAGGACTATAAAGATACCAGGCGTTTCCCCCTGGAAGCTCCCTCGTGCGCTCT
CCTGTTCCGACCCTGCCGCTTACCGGATACCTGTCCGCCTTTCTCCCTTCGGGAAGCGTGGCGCTTTCTC
ATAGCTCACGCTGTAGGTATCTCAGTTCGGTGTAGGTCGTTCGCTCCAAGCTGGGCTGTGTGCACGAACC
CCCCGTTCAGCCCGACCGCTGCGCCTTATCCGGTAACTATCGTCTTGAGTCCAACCCGGTAAGACACGAC
TTATCGCCACTGGCAGCAGCCACTGGTAACAGGATTAGCAGAGCGAGGTATGTAGGCGGTGCTACAGAGT
TCTTGAAGTGGTGGCCTAACTACGGCTACACTAGAAGAACAGTATTTGGTATCTGCGCTCTGCTGAAGCC
AGTTACCTTCGGAAAAAGAGTTGGTAGCTCTTGATCCGGCAAACAAACCACCGCTGGTAGCGGTGGTTTT
TTTGTTTGCAAGCAGCAGATTACGCGCAGAAAAAAAGGATCTCAAGAAGATCCTTTGATCTTTTCTACGG
GGTCTGACGCTCAGTGGAACGAAAACTCACGTTAAGGGATTTTGGTCATGAGATTATCAAAAAGGATCTT
CACCTAGATCCTTTTAAATTAAAAATGAAGTTTTAAATCAATCTAAAGTATATATGAGTAAACTTGGTCT
GACAGTTACCAATGCTTAATCAGTGAGGCACCTATCTCAGCGATCTGTCTATTTCGTTCATCCATAGTTG
CCTGACTCCCCGTCGTGTAGATAACTACGATACGGGAGGGCTTACCATCTGGCCCCAGTGCTGCAATGAT
ACCGCGAGAACCACGCTCACCGGCTCCAGATTTATCAGCAATAAACCAGCCAGCCGGAAGGGCCGAGCGC
AGAAGTGGTCCTGCAACTTTATCCGCCTCCATCCAGTCTATTAATTGTTGCCGGGAAGCTAGAGTAAGTA
GTTCGCCAGTTAATAGTTTGCGCAACGTTGTTGCCATTGCTACAGGCATCGTGGTGTCACGCTCGTCGTT
TGGTATGGCTTCATTCAGCTCCGGTTCCCAACGATCAAGGCGAGTTACATGATCCCCCATGTTGTGCAAA
AAAGCGGTTAGCTCCTTCGGTCCTCCGATCGTTGTCAGAAGTAAGTTGGCCGCAGTGTTATCACTCATGG
TTATGGCAGCACTGCATAATTCTCTTACTGTCATGCCATCCGTAAGATGCTTTTCTGTGACTGGTGAGTA
CTCAACCAAGTCATTCTGAGAATAGTGTATGCGGCGACCGAGTTGCTCTTGCCCGGCGTCAATACGGGAT
AATACCGCGCCACATAGCAGAACTTTAAAAGTGCTCATCATTGGAAAACGTTCTTCGGGGCGAAAACTCT
CAAGGATCTTACCGCTGTTGAGATCCAGTTCGATGTAACCCACTCGTGCACCCAACTGATCTTCAGCATC
TTTTACTTTCACCAGCGTTTCTGGGTGAGCAAAAACAGGAAGGCAAAATGCCGCAAAAAAGGGAATAAGG
GCGACACGGAAATGTTGAATACTCATACTCTTCCTTTTTCAATATTATTGAAGCATTTATCAGGGTTATT
GTCTCATGAGCGGATACATATTTGAATGTAGCTCCGAATTTCTCGAGGGCTTGTCGACGACGGCGGTCTC
CGTCGTCAGGATCATGAATTCGACCCGCCTGCCACCATGACCGAGTACAAGCCCACGGTGCGCCTCGCCA
CCCGCGACGACGTCCCCCGGGCCGTACGCACCCTCGCCGCCGCGTTCGCCGACTACCCCGCCACGCGCCA
CACCGTCGACCCGGACCGCCACATCGAGCGGGTCACCGAGCTGCAAGAACTCTTCCTCACGCGCGTCGGG
CTCGACATCGGCAAGGTGTGGGTCGCGGACGACGGCGCCGCGGTGGCGGTCTGGACCACGCCGGAGAGCG
TCGAAGCGGGGGCGGTGTTCGCCGAGATCGGCCCGCGCATGGCCGAGTTGAGCGGTTCCCGGCTGGCCGC
GCAGCAACAGATGGAAGGCCTCCTGGCGCCGCACCGGCCCAAGGAGCCCGCGTGGTTCCTGGCCACCGTC
GGCGTCTCGCCCGACCACCAGGGCAAGGGTCTGGGCAGCGCCGTCGTGCTCCCCGGAGTGGAGGCGGCCG
AGCGCGCCGGGGTGCCCGCCTTCCTGGAGACATCCGCGCCCCGCAACCTCCCCTTCTACGAGCGGCTCGG
CTTCACCGTCACCGCCGACGTCGAGGTGCCCGAAGGACCGCGCACCTGGTGCATGACCCGCAAGCCCGGT
GCCTGATACGCGTGAATTCACTCCTCAGGTGCAGGCTGCCTATCAGAAGGTGGTGGCTGGTGTGGCCAAT
GCCCTGGCTCACAAATACCACTGAGATCTTTTTCCCTCTGCCAAAAATTATGGGGACATCATGAAGCCCC
TTGAGCATCTGACTTCTGGCTAATAAAGGAAATTTATTTTCATTGCAATAGTGTGTTGGAATTTTTTGTG
TCTCTCACTCGGAAGGACATATGGGAGGGCAAATCATTTAAAACATCAGAATGAGTATTTGGTTTAGAGT
TTGGCAACATATGCCCATATGCTGGCTGCCATGAACAAAGGTTGGCTATAAAGAGGTCATCAGTATATGA
AACAGCCCCCTGCTGTCCATTCCTTATTCCATAGAAAAGCCTTGACTTGAGGTTAGATTTTTTTTATATT
TTGTTTTGTGTTATTTTTTTCTTTAACATCCCTAAAATTTTCCTTACATGTTTTACTAGCCAGATTTTTC
CTCCTCTCCTGACTACTCCCAGTCATAGCTGTCCCTCTTCTCTTATGGAGATCCCTCGACCTGCAGCCCA
AGCTTGAATTCTCTAGAATTACCCTGTTATCCCTATGCTTGGTTTACCGAGCTCTTATTGGTTTTCAAAC
TTCATTGACTGTGCCCAACGCGCCTGGGAGCTCACGGGGACAGCCCCCCCCCAAAGCCCCCAGGGATGTA
ATTACGTCCCTCCCCCGCTAGGGGGCAGCAGCGAGCCGCCCGGGGCTCCGCTCCGGTCCGGCGCTCCCCC
CGCATCCCCGAGCCGGCAGCGTGCGGGGACAGCCCGGGCACGGGGAAGGTGGCACGGGATCGCTTTCCTC
TGAACGCTTCTCGCTGCTCTTTGAGCCTGCAGACACCTGGGGGGATACGGGGAAAAAGCTAGGCTGAAAG
ACCGGTTCTTAGAATGACACGCGCCTGGGAGCTCACGGGGACAGCCCCCCCCCAAAGCCCCCAGGGATGT
AATTACGTCCCTCCCCCGCTAGGGGGCAGCAGCGAGCCGCCCGGGGCTCCGCTCCGGTCCGGCGCTCCCC
CCGCATCCCCGAGCCGGCAGCGTGCGGGGACAGCCCGGGCACGGGGAAGGTGGCACGGGATCGCTTTCCT
CTGAACGCTTCTCGCTGCTCTTTGAGCCTGCAGACACCTGGGGGGATACGGGGAAAAAGCTAACTTCTGA
GACGACAACTTTGTATAGAAAAGTTGGCTCCGAATTCGCCCTTGACAGCAGAGATCCAGTTTGGTTAATT
AATTGGCTCCGGTGCCCGTCAGTGGGCAGAGCGCACATCGCCCACAGTCCCCGAGAAGTTGTGGGGAGGG
GTCGGCAATTGAACCGGTGCCTAGAGAAGGTGGCGCGGGGTAAACTGGGAAAGTGATGTCGTGTACTGGC
TCCGCCTTTTTCCCGAGGGTGGGGGAGAACCGTATATAAGTGCAGTAGTCGCCGTGAACGTTCTTTTTCG
CAACGGGTTTGCCGCCAGAACACAGGTAAGTGCCGTGTGTGGTTCCCGCGGGCCTGGCCTCTTTACGGGT
TATGGCCCTTGCGTGCCTTGAATTACTTCCACCTGGCTGCAGTACGTGATTCTTGATCCCGAGCTTCGGG
TTGGAAGTGGGTGGGAGAGTTCGAGGCCTTGCGCTTAAGGAGCCCCTTCGCCTCGTGCTTGAGTTGAGGC
CTGGCCTGGGCGCTGGGGCCGCCGCGTGCGAATCTGGTGGCACCTTCGCGCCTGTCTCGCTGCTTTCGAT
AAGTCTCTAGCCATTTAAAATTTTTGATGACCTGCTGCGACGCTTTTTTTCTGGCAAGATAGTCTTGTAA
ATGCGGGCCAAGATCTGCACACTGGTATTTCGGTTTTTGGGGCCGCGGGCGGCGACGGGGCCCGTGCGTC
CCAGCGCACATGTTCGGCGAGGCGGGGCCTGCGAGCGCGGCCACCGAGAATCGGACGGGGGTAGTCTCAA
GCTGGCCGGCCTGCTCTGGTGCCTGGCCTCGCGCCGCCGTGTATCGCCCCGCCCTGGGCGGCAAGGCTGG
CCCGGTCGGCACCAGTTGCGTGAGCGGAAAGATGGCCGCTTCCCGGCCCTGCTGCAGGGAGCTCAAAATG
GAGGACGCGGCGCTCGGGAGAGCGGGCGGGTGAGTCACCCACACAAAGGAAAAGGGCCTTTCCGTCCTCA
GCCGTCGCTTCATGTGACTCCACGGAGTACCGGGCGCCGTCCAGGCACCTCGATTAGTTCTCGAGCTTTT
GGAGTACGTCGTCTTTAGGTTGGGGGGAGGGGTTTTATGCGATGGAGTTTCCCCACACTGAGTGGGTGGA
GACTGAAGTTAGGCCAGCTTGGCACTTGATGTAATTCTCCTTGGAATTTGCCCTTTTTGAGTTTGGATCT
TGGTTCATTCTCAAGCCTCAGACAGTGGTTCAAAGTTTTTTTCTTCCATTTCAGGTGTCGTGAGAAGGGC
GAATTCGACCCAAGTTTGTACAAAAAAGCAGGCTGGATCCAGGTGCCACCATGGTGAGCGAGCTGATTAA
GGAGAACATGCACATGAAGCTGTACATGGAGGGCACCGTGAACAACCACCACTTCAAGTGCACATCCGAG
GGCGAAGGCAAGCCCTACGAGGGCACCCAGACCATGAGAATCAAGGCGGTCGAGGGCGGCCCTCTCCCCT
TCGCCTTCGACATCCTGGCTACCAGCTTCATGTACGGCAGCAAAACCTTCATCAACCACACCCAGGGCAT
CCCCGACTTCTTTAAGCAGTCCTTCCCCGAGGGCTTCACATGGGAGAGAGTCACCACATACGAAGATGGG
GGCGTGCTGACCGCTACCCAGGACACCAGCCTCCAGGACGGCTGCCTCATCTACAACGTCAAGATCAGAG
GGGTGAACTTCCCATCCAACGGCCCTGTGATGCAGAAGAAAACACTCGGCTGGGAGGCCTCCACCGAGAC
ACTGTACCCCGCTGACGGCGGCCTGGAAGGCAGAGCCGACATGGCCCTGAAGCTCGTGGGCGGGGGCCAC
CTGATCTGCAACCTTAAGACCACATACAGATCCAAGAAACCCGCTAAGAACCTCAAGATGCCCGGCGTCT
ACTATGTGGACAGGAGACTGGAAAGAATCAAGGAGGCCGACAAAGAGACATACGTCGAGCAGCACGAGGT
GGCTGTGGCCAGATACTGCGACCTCCCTAGCAAACTGGGGCACAAACTTAATTGAGAATTCTACCACCCA
GCTTTCTTGTACAAAGTGGTACGTCTCAAGACCAGAGGTCTCTGCTTTAGTCTGGCCAGCAGCACCTGGG
GCAGTCCAGCAGCACCTGGGGCAGTCCAGCAGCACCTGGGGCAGTCCAGCAGCACCTGGGGCAGTCAACC
AGAAGAGACCTGTGCTTCACTCCTCAGGTGCAGGCTGCCTATCAGAAGGTGGTGGCTGGTGTGGCCAATG
CCCTGGCTCACAAATACCACTGAGATCTTTTTCCCTCTGCCAAAAATTATGGGGACATCATGAAGCCCCT
TGAGCATCTGACTTCTGGCTAATAAAGGAAATTTATTTTCATTGCAATAGTGTGTTGGAATTTTTTGTGT
CTCTCACTCGGAAGGACATATGGGAGGGCAAATCATTTAAAACATCAGAATGAGTATTTGGTTTAGAGTT
TGGCAACATATGCCCATATGCTGGCTGCCATGAACAAAGGTTGGCTATAAAGAGGTCATCAGTATATGAA
ACAGCCCCCTGCTGTCCATTCCTTATTCCATAGAAAAGCCTTGACTTGAGGTTAGATTTTTTTTATATTT
TGTTTTGTGTTATTTTTTTCTTTAACATCCCTAAAATTTTCCTTACATGTTTTACTAGCCAGATTTTTCC
TCCTCTCCTGACTACTCCCAGTCATAGCTGTCCCTCTTCTCTTATGGAGATCCCGAGCGGTGCGTTTTTA
TGCTTGTAGTATTGTATAATGTTTTTAAGATCCAAGCTTCTGACCTCTTCTCTTCCTCCCACAGGGCCTC
GAGACAATTGCATCGATGGTACCAGTGAAAGTCTGCAATGAATTCGAGTTGGCGCGCCTGTCATTCTAAA
TCTCTCTTTCAGCCTAAAGCTTTTTCCCCGTATCCCCCCAGGTGTCTGCAGGCTCAAAGAGCAGCGAGAA
GCGTTCAGAGGAAAGCGATCCCGTGCCACCTTCCCCGTGCCCGGGCTGTCCCCGCACGCTGCCGGCTCGG
GGATGCGGGGGGAGCGCCGGACCGGAGCGGAGCCCCGGGCGGCTCGCTGCTGCCCCCTAGCGGGGGAGGG
ACGTAATTACATCCCTGGGGGCTTTGGGAGGGGGCTGTCCCCGTGAGCTCCCAGGCGCGCCTGTCATTCT
AAATCTCTCTTTCAGCCTAAAGCTTTTTCCCCGTATCCCCCCAGGTGTCTGCAGGCTCAAAGAGCAGCGA
GAAGCGTTCAGAGGAAAGCGATCCCGTGCCACCTTCCCCGTGCCCGGGCTGTCCCCGCACGCTGCCGGCT
CGGGGATGCGGGGGGAGCGCCGGACCGGAGCGGAGCCCCGGGCGGCTCGCTGCTGCCCCCTAGCGGGGGA
GGGACGTAATTACATCCCTGGGGGCTTTGGGGGGGGGCTGTCCCCGTGAGCTCCCAGGCGCGCCAACTCG
GTACCGTATCGATGTCGACGTTAACGCTAGTGATATCAACTTTGTATAGAAAAGTTGGCTCCGAATTCGC
CCTTGACAGCAGAGATCCAGTTTGGTTAATTAATTGGCTCCGGTGCCCGTCAGTGGGCAGAGCGCACATC
GCCCACAGTCCCCGAGAAGTTGTGGGGAGGGGTCGGCAATTGAACCGGTGCCTAGAGAAGGTGGCGCGGG
GTAAACTGGGAAAGTGATGTCGTGTACTGGCTCCGCCTTTTTCCCGAGGGTGGGGGAGAACCGTATATAA
GTGCAGTAGTCGCCGTGAACGTTCTTTTTCGCAACGGGTTTGCCGCCAGAACACAGGTAAGTGCCGTGTG
TGGTTCCCGCGGGCCTGGCCTCTTTACGGGTTATGGCCCTTGCGTGCCTTGAATTACTTCCACCTGGCTG
CAGTACGTGATTCTTGATCCCGAGCTTCGGGTTGGAAGTGGGTGGGAGAGTTCGAGGCCTTGCGCTTAAG
GAGCCCCTTCGCCTCGTGCTTGAGTTGAGGCCTGGCCTGGGCGCTGGGGCCGCCGCGTGCGAATCTGGTG
GCACCTTCGCGCCTGTCTCGCTGCTTTCGATAAGTCTCTAGCCATTTAAAATTTTTGATGACCTGCTGCG
ACGCTTTTTTTCTGGCAAGATAGTCTTGTAAATGCGGGCCAAGATCTGCACACTGGTATTTCGGTTTTTG
GGGCCGCGGGCGGCGACGGGGCCCGTGCGTCCCAGCGCACATGTTCGGCGAGGCGGGGCCTGCGAGCGCG
GCCACCGAGAATCGGACGGGGGTAGTCTCAAGCTGGCCGGCCTGCTCTGGTGCCTGGCCTCGCGCCGCCG
TGTATCGCCCCGCCCTGGGCGGCAAGGCTGGCCCGGTCGGCACCAGTTGCGTGAGCGGAAAGATGGCCGC
TTCCCGGCCCTGCTGCAGGGAGCTCAAAATGGAGGACGCGGCGCTCGGGAGAGCGGGCGGGTGAGTCACC
CACACAAAGGAAAAGGGCCTTTCCGTCCTCAGCCGTCGCTTCATGTGACTCCACGGAGTACCGGGCGCCG
TCCAGGCACCTCGATTAGTTCTCGAGCTTTTGGAGTACGTCGTCTTTAGGTTGGGGGGAGGGGTTTTATG
CGATGGAGTTTCCCCACACTGAGTGGGTGGAGACTGAAGTTAGGCCAGCTTGGCACTTGATGTAATTCTC
CTTGGAATTTGCCCTTTTTGAGTTTGGATCTTGGTTCATTCTCAAGCCTCAGACAGTGGTTCAAAGTTTT
TTTCTTCCATTTCAGGTGTCGTGAGAAGGGCGAATTCGACCCAAGTTTGTACAAAAAAGCAGGCTCGCCA
CCATGGTGAGCAAGGGCGAGGAGCTGTTCACCGGGGTGGTGCCCATCCTGGTCGAGCTGGACGGCGACGT
AAACGGCCACAAGTTCAGCGTGAGGGGCGAGGGCGAGGGCGATGCCACCAACGGCAAGCTGACCCTGAAG
TTCATCTGCACCACCGGCAAGCTGCCCGTGCCCTGGCCCACCCTCGTGACCACCCTGAGCCACGGCGTGC
AGTGCTTCGCCCGCTACCCCGACCACATGAAGCAGCACGACTTCTTCAAGTCCGCCATGCCCGAAGGCTA
CGTCCAGGAGCGCACCATCTTCTTCAAGGACGACGGCACCTACAAGACCCGCGCCGAGGTGAAGTTCGAG
GGCGACACCCTAGTGAACCGCATCGAGCTGAAGGGCGTCGACTTCAAGGAGGACGGCAACATCCTGGGGC
ACAAGCTGGAGTACAACTTCAACAGCCACAACATCTATATCATGGCCGTCAAGCAGAAGAACGGCATCAA
GGTGAACTTCAAGATCCGCCACAACGTGGAGGACGGCAGCGTGCAGCTCGCCGACCACTACCAGCAGAAC
ACCCCCATCGGCGACGGCCCCGTGCTGCTGCCCGACAGCCACTACCTGAGCACCCAGTCCGTGCTGAGCA
AAGACCCCAACGAGAAGCGCGATCACATGGTCCTGCTGGAGTTCCGCACCGCCGCCGGGATCACTCTCGG
CATGGACGAGCTGTACAAGTAATACCACCCAGCTTTCTTGTACAAAGTGGTACGCGTGAATTCACTCCTC
AGGTGCAGGCTGCCTATCAGAAGGTGGTGGCTGGTGTGGCCAATGCCCTGGCTCACAAATACCACTGAGA
TCTTTTTCCCTCTGCCAAAAATTATGGGGACATCATGAAGCCCCTTGAGCATCTGACTTCTGGCTAATAA
AGGAAATTTATTTTCATTGCAATAGTGTGTTGGAATTTTTTGTGTCTCTCACTCGGAAGGACATATGGGA
GGGCAAATCATTTAAAACATCAGAATGAGTATTTGGTTTAGAGTTTGGCAACATATGCCCATATGCTGGC
TGCCATGAACAAAGGTTGGCTATAAAGAGGTCATCAGTATATGAAACAGCCCCCTGCTGTCCATTCCTTA
TTCCATAGAAAAGCCTTGACTTGAGGTTAGATTTTTTTTATATTTTGTTTTGTGTTATTTTTTTCTTTAA
CATCCCTAAAATTTTCCTTACATGTTTTACTAGCCAGATTTTTCCTCCTCTCCTGACTACTCCCAGTCAT
AGCTGTCCCTCTTCTCTTATGGAGATCCCTCGACCTGCAGCCCAAGCTTGGCGTAATCATGGTCATAGCT
GTTTCCTGTGTGAAATTGTTATCCGCTCACAATTCCACACAACATACGAGCCGGAAGCATAAAGTGTAAA
GCCTGGGGTGCCTAATGAGTGAGCTAACTCACATTAATTGCGTTGCGCTCACTGCCCGCTTTCCAGTCGG
GAAACCTGTCGTGCCAGCGGATCGACAGTACTAAGCTTGGTCTAATACCCAATCTCTCGTCTTATCCAGA
TGTTTTATACGCCTCTGGCCCGTGTCTCAAAATCTCTGATGTTACATTGCACAAGATAAAATAATATCAT
CATGAACAATAAAACTGTCTGCTTACATAAACAGTAATACAAGGGGTGTTATGAGCCATATTCAACGGGA
AACGTCGAGGCCGCGATTAAATTCCAACATGGATGCTGATTTATATGGGTATAAATGGGCTCGCGATAAT
GTCGGGCAATCAGGTGCGACAATCTATCGCTTGTATGGGAAGCCCGATGCGCCAGAGTTGTTTCTGAAAC
ATGGCAAAGGTAGCGTTGCCAATGATGTTACAGATGAGATGGTCAGACTAAACTGGCTGACGGAATTTAT
GCCTCTTCCGACCATCAAGCATTTTATCCGTACTCCTGATGATGCATGGTTACTCACCACTGCGATCCCC
GGAAAAACAGCATTCCAGGTATTAGAAGAATATCCTGATTCAGGTGAAAATATTGTTGATGCGCTGGCAG
TGTTCCTGCGCCGGTTGCATTCGATTCCTGTTTGTAATTGTCCTTTTAACAGCGATCGCGTATTTCGTCT
CGCTCAGGCGCAATCACGAATGAATAACGGTTTGGTTGATGCGAGTGATTTTGATGACGAGCGTAATGGC
TGGCCTGTTGAACAAGTCTGGAAAGAAATGCATAAACTTTTGCCATTCTCACCGGATTCAGTCGTCACTC
ATGGTGATTTCTCACTTGATAACCTTATTTTTGACGAGGGGAAATTAATAGGTTGTATTGATGTTGGACG
AGTCGGAATCGCAGACCGATACCAGGATCTTGCCATCCTATGGAACTGCCTCGGTGAGTTTTCTCCTTCA
TTACAGAAACGGCTTTTTCAAAAATATGGTATTGATAATCCTGATATGAATAAATTGCAGTTTCATTTGA
TGCTCGATGAGTTTTTCTAATCAGAATTGGTTAATTGGTTGTAACACTGGCAGAGCATTACGCTGACTTG
ACGGGACGGCGCAAGCTCATGACCAAAATCCCTTAACGTGAGTTACGCGTCGTTCCACTGAGCGTCAGAG
GTATCACTAGTATTACAGAGGTAAGTTATAACAGTCGCCTAACCC
Features (pLannotate 1.2.2; 28 found; start..end, strand, type, name):
     87..675     -  rep_origin     ori: high-copy-number ColE1/pMB1/pBR322/pUC origin of replication
    846..1706    -  CDS            AmpR: β-lactamase; bla; confers resistance to ampicillin, carbenicillin, and related antibiotics
   1707..1778    -  promoter       AmpR promoter: bla
   1857..2456    +  CDS            PuroR: puromycin N-acetyltransferase; pac from Streptomyces alboniger; confers resistance to puromycin
   2461..2541    +  CDS            HBB (fragment): HBB_PONPY - Experimental evidence at transcript level: Swiss-Prot protein existence level 2. Involved in oxygen transport from the lung to the various peripheral tissues. From Pongo pygmaeus (Bornean orangutan).
   2612..2667    +  polyA_signal   β-globin poly(A) signal: rabbit β-globin polyadenylation signal (Gil and Proudfoot, 1987)
   3646..3666    +  protein_bind   attB4: mutant version of attB; core recombination site for the Gateway® BP reaction BP Clonase™
   3734..3945    +  promoter       EF-1α core promoter: core promoter for human elongation factor EF-1α
   3946..4884    +  intron         EF-1α intron A: intron upstream of the start codon of human EF-1α
   4911..4931    +  protein_bind   attB1: mutant version of attB; core recombination site for the Gateway® BP reaction BP Clonase™
   4951..5646    +  CDS            mKate2: mKate2 is a basic (constitutively fluorescent) red fluorescent protein published in 2009, derived from Entacmaea quadricolor. It is reported to be a rapidly-maturing monomer with moderate acid sensitivity.
   5666..5690    -  protein_bind   attB2: mutant version of attB; recombination site for the Gateway® BP reaction BP Clonase™
   5826..5900    +  CDS            HBB (fragment): HBB_PONPY - Experimental evidence at transcript level: Swiss-Prot protein existence level 2. Involved in oxygen transport from the lung to the various peripheral tissues. From Pongo pygmaeus (Bornean orangutan).
   5971..6026    +  polyA_signal   β-globin poly(A) signal: rabbit β-globin polyadenylation signal (Gil and Proudfoot, 1987)
   6410..6435    +  misc_feature   SA: splice acceptor site
   7107..7127    +  protein_bind   attB4: mutant version of attB; core recombination site for the Gateway® BP reaction BP Clonase™
   7195..7406    +  promoter       EF-1α core promoter: core promoter for human elongation factor EF-1α
   7407..8345    +  intron         EF-1α intron A: intron upstream of the start codon of human EF-1α
   8372..8392    +  protein_bind   attB1: mutant version of attB; core recombination site for the Gateway® BP reaction BP Clonase™
   8403..9119    +  CDS            EBFP2: EBFP2 is a basic (constitutively fluorescent) blue fluorescent protein published in 2007, derived from Aequorea victoria. It is reported to be a rapidly-maturing monomer with moderate acid sensitivity.
   9127..9151    -  protein_bind   attB2: mutant version of attB; recombination site for the Gateway® BP reaction BP Clonase™
   9155..9235    +  CDS            HBB (fragment): HBB_PONPY - Experimental evidence at transcript level: Swiss-Prot protein existence level 2. Involved in oxygen transport from the lung to the various peripheral tissues. From Pongo pygmaeus (Bornean orangutan).
   9306..9361    +  polyA_signal   β-globin poly(A) signal: rabbit β-globin polyadenylation signal (Gil and Proudfoot, 1987)
   9744..9766    -  protein_bind   lac operator (fragment): The lac repressor binds to the lac operator to inhibit transcription in E. coli. This inhibition can be relieved by adding lactose or isopropyl-β-D-thiogalactopyranoside (IPTG). lac repressor encoded by lacI
   9770..9800    -  promoter       lac promoter: promoter for the E. coli lac operon
   9815..9836    -  protein_bind   CAP binding site: CAP binding activates transcription in the presence of cAMP. E. coli catabolite activator protein
   9849..9888    -  CDS            lacI (fragment): lac repressor; lacI; The lac repressor binds to the lac operator to inhibit transcription in E. coli. This inhibition can be relieved by adding lactose or isopropyl-β-D-thiogalactopyranoside (IPTG).
  10061..10870   +  CDS            KanR: aminoglycoside phosphotransferase; aph(3')-Ia; confers resistance to kanamycin in bacteria or G418 (Geneticin®) in eukaryotes
