[The description below was written by a language model from this plasmid's Addgene catalogue record and pLannotate feature annotations shown in this document.]
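Description:
LSB-hsa-miR-324-3p is a mammalian expression, synthetic-biology plasmid of about 11 kb, built on the Low Sensor Backbone (LSB), that reports the activity of the human microRNA miR-324-3p by two-colour fluorescence. It is propagated in E. coli from a high-copy ColE1/pUC-type origin. It carries both a β-lactamase gene and an aph(3')-Ia kanamycin resistance gene, and the record lists dual ampicillin and kanamycin selection. A puromycin N-acetyltransferase coding sequence followed by a rabbit β-globin polyadenylation signal is also present, and the depositor states that it supports puromycin selection. No promoter immediately upstream of this gene is annotated in the feature table.

The payload consists of two parallel transcription units. Each is driven by the human EF-1α core promoter with its intron A, is flanked by residual Gateway attB4/attB1/attB2 sites, and ends in a β-globin 3' region and poly(A) signal. One unit encodes the red fluorescent protein mKate2 and, according to the catalogue entry, carries the hsa-miR-324-3p target in its 3' UTR. The target itself is not annotated in the feature table, though an unannotated gap lies between attB2 and the β-globin sequence. The second unit encodes EBFP2 without a target and acts as an internal normaliser for delivery and expression. When miR-324-3p is active in a cell, the mKate2 transcript is repressed, so miRNA activity is read as a fall in mKate2 relative to EBFP2.

The depositor warns that the repeated poly(A) elements make the plasmid inherently unstable. The depositor also notes small discrepancies between the deposited sequence and the physical plasmid, including short insertions flanking the puromycin coding region that do not impair selection.
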