Addgene plasmid #103435: LSB-hsa-miR-324-3p
Purpose: Used to sense miRNA activity using fluorescence based tools. hsa-miR-324-3p target in 3' UTR of of mKate. miRNA activity can be measured by the repression of mKate2 relative to EBFP2 fluorescent proteins . Plasmid is inherently unstable; please see Depositor Comments
Depositing lab: Ron Weiss. Depositing organization: Massachusetts Institute of Technology. Publication: A mixed antagonistic/synergistic miRNA repression model enables accurate predictions of multi-input miRNA sensor activity. Gam JJ, Babb J, Weiss R. Nat Commun. 2018 Jun 22;9(1):2430. doi: 10.1038/s41467-018-04575-0. PubMed 29934631.
Backbone
  Vector backbone: Low Sensor Backbone (LSB)
  Vector type: Mammalian Expression, Synthetic Biology
Growth in bacteria
  Bacterial resistance: Ampicillin and Kanamycin, 100 & 50 μg/mL
  Growth temperature: 30°C
  Growth strain: NEB Stable
  Copy number: High Copy
Gene/Insert
  Gene/Insert name: hsa-miR-324-3p target
  Species: H. sapiens (human)
  Entrez Gene: MIR324 (a.k.a. MIRN324, hsa-mir-324, mir-324)
  Promoter: EF-1a
  Cloning method: Gibson Cloning
Terms and licenses: Academic/Nonprofit Terms; Industry Terms: Not Available to Industry
Depositor comments: Please note that this plasmid is inherently unstable due to a repeating poly A element. We recommend performing a diagnostic digest on multiple colonies upon receipt. The depositors would like to note the presence of several discrepancies between the depositor sequence and physical plasmid sequence. In particular, the sequences upstream and downstream of the puromycin coding region have 10 bp insertions which do not affect the ability to perform puromycin selection. The sequences for those regions within the physical plasmids are as follows: Upstream of Puro: GAATTCGACCGCCTGTCTCAAGGTGCCACC; Downstream of Puro: GCTTTGAGACTACGCGTGAATTCACTCCTC.
How to cite: LSB-hsa-miR-324-3p was a gift from Ron Weiss (Addgene plasmid # 103435 ; http://n2t.net/addgene:103435 ; RRID:Addgene_103435)
