>Addgene plasmid #103435 | LSB-hsa-miR-324-3p | depositor partial sequence | sequence record 195920 | hsa-miR-324-3p target
CCAGCAGCACCTGGGGCAGT
