>Addgene plasmid #103435 | LSB-hsa-miR-324-3p | addgene partial sequence | sequence record 270636 | mKate2-F 5'-ACCCGCTAAGAACCTCAAGA-3'
CAAGGAGGCCGACAAAGAGACATACGTCGAGCAGCACGAGGTGGCTGTGGCCAGATACTGCGACCTCCCT
AGCAAACTGGGGCACAAACTTAATTGAGAATTCTACCACCCAGCTTTCTTGTACAAAGTGGTACGTCTCA
AGACCAGAGGTCTCTGCTTTAGTCTGGCCAGCAGCACCTGGGGCAGTCCAGCAGCACCTGGGGCAGTCCA
GCAGCACCTGGGGCAGTCCAGCAGCACCTGGGGCAGTCAACCAGAAGAGACCTGTGCTTCACTCCTCAGG
TGCAGGCTGCCTATCAGAAGGTGGTGGCTGGTGTGGCCAATGCCCTGGCTCACAAATACCACTGAGATCT
TTTTCCCTCTGCCAAAAATTATGGGGACATCATGAAGCCCCTTGAGCATCTGACTTCTGGCTAATAAAGG
AAATTTATTTTCATTGCAATAGTGTGTTGGAATTTTTTGTGTCTCTCACTCGGAAGGACATATGGGAGGG
CAAATCATTTAAAACATCAGAATGAGTATTTGGTTTAGAGTTTGGCAACATATGCCCATATGCTGGCTGC
CATGAACAAAGGTTGGCTATAAAGAGGTCATCAGTATATGAAACAGCCCCCTGCTGTCCATTCCTTATTC
CATAGAAAAGC
